>Addgene plasmid #176455 | pVRC8400-SARS-CoV-2-RBD-SD1-L452R-E484Q-AVI | addgene full sequence | sequence record 347370 | Addgene NGS Result
TTATCATGACATTAACCTATAAAAATAGGCGTATCACGAGGCCCTTTCGTCTCGCGCGTTTCGGTGATGA
CGGTGAAAACCTCTGACACATGCAGCTCCCGGAGACGGTCACAGCTTGTCTGTAAGCGGATGCCGGGAGC
AGACAAGCCCGTCAGGGCGCGTCAGCGGGTGTTGGCGGGTGTCGGGGCTGGCTTAACTATGCGGCATCAG
AGCAGATTGTACTGAGAGTGCACCATATGCGGTGTGAAATACCGCACAGATGCGTAAGGAGAAAATACCG
CATCAGATTGGCTATTGGCCATTGCATACGTTGTATCCATATCATAATATGTACATTTATATTGGCTCAT
GTCCAACATTACCGCCATGTTGACATTGATTATTGACTAGTTATTAATAGTAATCAATTACGGGGTCATT
AGTTCATAGCCCATATATGGAGTTCCGCGTTACATAACTTACGGTAAATGGCCCGCCTGGCTGACCGCCC
AACGACCCCCGCCCATTGACGTCAATAATGACGTATGTTCCCATAGTAACGCCAATAGGGACTTTCCATT
GACGTCAATGGGTGGAGTATTTACGGTAAACTGCCCACTTGGCAGTACATCAAGTGTATCATATGCCAAG
TACGCCCCCTATTGACGTCAATGACGGTAAATGGCCCGCCTGGCATTATGCCCAGTACATGACCTTATGG
GACTTTCCTACTTGGCAGTACATCTACGTATTAGTCATCGCTATTACCATGGTGATGCGGTTTTGGCAGT
ACATCAATGGGCGTGGATAGCGGTTTGACTCACGGGGATTTCCAAGTCTCCACCCCATTGACGTCAATGG
GAGTTTGTTTTGGCACCAAAATCAACGGGACTTTCCAAAATGTCGTAACAACTCCGCCCCATTGACGCAA
ATGGGCGGTAGGCGTGTACGGTGGGAGGTCTATATAAGCAGAGCTCGTTTAGTGAACCGTCAGATCGCCT
GGAGACGCCATCCACGCTGTTTTGACCTCCATAGAAGACACCGGGACCGATCCAGCCTCCATCGGCTCGC
ATCTCTCCTTCACGCGCCCGCCGCCCTACCTGAGGCCGCCATCCACGCCGGTTGAGTCGCGTTCTGCCGC
CTCCCGCCTGTGGTGCCTCCTGAACTGCGTCCGCCGTCTAGGTAAGTTTAAAGCTCAGGTCGAGACCGGG
CCTTTGTCCGGCGCTCCCTTGGAGCCTACCTAGACTCAGCCGGCTCTCCACGCTTTGCCTGACCCTGCTT
GCTCAACTCTAGTTAACGGTGGAGGGCAGTGTAGTCTGAGCAGTACTCGTTGCTGCCGCGCGCGCCACCA
GACATAATAGCTGACAGACTAACAGACTGTTCCTTTCCATGGGTCTTTTCTGCAGTCACCGTCGTCGACA
CGTGTGATCAGATATCGCGGCCGCTCTAGACCACCATGGGATGGTCATGTATCATCCTTTTTCTAGTAGC
AACTGCAACCGGTGTACATTCCGCACCAGAGCTGCTGGGAGGACCTAGCGTGTTCCTGTTTCCCCCTAAG
CCTAAGGACACCCTGATGATCAGCCGGACCCCAGAGGTGACATGCGTGGTGGTGGACGTGTCCCACGAGG
ACCCCGAGGTGAAGTTCAACTGGTACGTGGATGGCGTGGAGGTGCACAATGCCAAGACCAAGCCAAGGGA
GGAGCAGTACAACTCTACCTATCGCGTGGTGAGCGTGCTGACAGTGCTGCACCAGGACTGGCTGAACGGC
AAGGAGTACAAGTGTAAGGTGTCTAATAAGGCCCTGCCTGCCCCAATCGAGAAGACCATCAGCAAGGCAA
AGGGACAGCCAAGGGAGCCTCAGGTGTATACCCTGCCACCCAGCCGCGACGAGCTGACAAAGAACCAGGT
GTCCCTGTACTGCCTGGTGAAGGGCTTCTATCCTTCCGATATCGCCGTGGAGTGGGAGTCTAATGGCCAG
CCAGAGAACAATTACAAGACCACACCTCCAGTGCTGGACTCCGATGGCTCTTTCTTTCTGTATTCCAAGC
TGACCGTGGATAAGAGCCGGTGGCAGCAGGGCAACGTGTTTAGCTGTTCCGTGATGCACGAGGCCCTGCA
CAATCACTACACACAGAAGTCTCTGAGCCTGTCCCCCGGCAAGGGAGGAGGAGGCAGCGGCGGAGGAGGC
TCCGGAGGCGGCGGCTCTGGCGGCGGCGGCAGCGCCCCTGAACTGCTGGGAGGACCAAGCGTGTTCCTGT
TTCCACCTAAGCCCAAAGATACCCTGATGATCTCCAGGACCCCTGAAGTCACCTGCGTGGTCGTGGACGT
GTCTCATGAGGACCCCGAAGTCAAGTTCAACTGGTACGTGGACGGAGTCGAAGTCCATAACGCCAAGACC
AAGCCTAGAGAAGAGCAGTACAACTCCACCTATAGAGTGGTGTCTGTGCTGACAGTGCTGCATCAGGATT
GGCTGAATGGCAAGGAATATAAGTGTAAGGTGAGCAATAAGGCCCTGCCCGCCCCTATCGAGAAGACCAT
CTCTAAAGCCAAAGGACAGCCAAGGGAGCCACAGGTGTATACACTGCCACCCAGCCGGGACGAGCTGACC
AAGAACCAGGTGAGCCTGACATGTCTGGTCAAGGGCTTCTACCCCAGTGACATTGCTGTGGAGTGGGAGT
CCAATGGCCAGCCTGAGAACAATTATAAAACTACCCCACCAGTGCTGGACAGCGATGGCTCCTTCTTTCT
GACCAGCAAGCTGACAGTGGATAAGTCCCGCTGGCAGCAGGGAAACGTGTTTTCTTGTAGCGTGATGCAT
GAGGCCCTGCATAACCACTACACCCAGAAGTCCCTGTCTCTGAGCCCAGGCAAGGGAGGCAGCGGAGGCG
GAGGCAGCGGAGGCCTGGAGGTGCTGTTTCAGGGCCCTCGGGTGCAGCCTACAGAGAGCATCGTGCGATT
TCCAAACATTACCAACCTCTGCCCCTTCGGCGAGGTGTTTAACGCCACAAGATTTGCCTCCGTTTACGCC
TGGAATAGAAAGAGAATCAGCAATTGTGTGGCCGACTACTCCGTGCTGTATAACAGCGCCTCTTTCAGCA
CCTTCAAGTGCTACGGCGTTTCCCCAACAAAGCTGAATGACCTGTGCTTCACCAACGTGTACGCCGACTC
CTTCGTAATTAGAGGCGATGAGGTGCGGCAGATCGCACCAGGCCAGACCGGTAAGATCGCTGACTACAAC
TATAAGCTGCCTGATGATTTTACAGGCTGCGTGATCGCCTGGAACTCTAACAACCTGGATAGCAAGGTGG
GCGGCAACTACAACTACAGATACCGGCTGTTTCGCAAGTCTAACCTGAAACCTTTCGAGAGAGACATCTC
CACAGAGATCTACCAGGCCGGTTCTACACCTTGTAACGGGGTGCAGGGCTTCAACTGTTACTTCCCTCTG
CAAAGCTACGGCTTCCAGCCTACCAATGGAGTCGGCTACCAGCCATACCGGGTGGTCGTGCTGTCCTTCG
AGTTACTCCACGCCCCCGCCACCGTCTGCGGTCCTAAGAAGTCCACCAATCTGGTTAAGAACAAATGCGT
GAACTTCAACTTCAACGGCCTGACCGGGACCGGCGTGCTGACCGAAAGCAACAAAAAGTTCCTCCCCTTC
CAGCAGTTCGGCCGTGATATCGCTGACACCACAGATGCCGTCAGAGATCCACAGACCCTGGAAATCCTGG
ATATTACACCCTGCTCCGGAGGAGGCCTGGTGCCACAGCAGAGCGGAGGCCTGAACGACATCTTCGAGGC
CCAGAAGATCGAGTGGCACGAGGGCTGATGAGGATCCAGATCTGCTGTGCCTTCTAGTTGCCAGCCATCT
GTTGTTTGCCCCTCCCCCGTGCCTTCCTTGACCCTGGAAGGTGCCACTCCCACTGTCCTTTCCTAATAAA
ATGAGGAAATTGCATCGCATTGTCTGAGTAGGTGTCATTCTATTCTGGGGGGTGGGGTGGGGCAGGACAG
CAAGGGGGAGGATTGGGAAGACAATAGCAGGCATGCTGGGGATGCGGTGGGCTCTATGGGTACCCAGGTG
CTGAAGAATTGACCCGGTTCCTCCTGGGCCAGAAAGAAGCAGGCACATCCCCTTCTCTGTGACACACCCT
GTCCACGCCCCTGGTTCTTAGTTCCAGCCCCACTCATAGGACACTCATAGCTCAGGAGGGCTCCGCCTTC
AATCCCACCCGCTAAAGTACTTGGAGCGGTCTCTCCCTCCCTCATCAGCCCACCAAACCAAACCTAGCCT
CCAAGAGTGGGAAGAAATTAAAGCAAGATAGGCTATTAAGTGCAGAGGGAGAGAAAATGCCTCCAACATG
TGAGGAAGTAATGAGAGAAATCATAGAATTTTAAGGCCATGATTTAAGGCCATCATGGCCTTAATCTTCC
GCTTCCTCGCTCACTGACTCGCTGCGCTCGGTCGTTCGGCTGCGGCGAGCGGTATCAGCTCACTCAAAGG
CGGTAATACGGTTATCCACAGAATCAGGGGATAACGCAGGAAAGAACATGTGAGCAAAAGGCCAGCAAAA
GGCCAGGAACCGTAAAAAGGCCGCGTTGCTGGCGTTTTTCCATAGGCTCCGCCCCCCTGACGAGCATCAC
AAAAATCGACGCTCAAGTCAGAGGTGGCGAAACCCGACAGGACTATAAAGATACCAGGCGTTTCCCCCTG
GAAGCTCCCTCGTGCGCTCTCCTGTTCCGACCCTGCCGCTTACCGGATACCTGTCCGCCTTTCTCCCTTC
GGGAAGCGTGGCGCTTTCTCATAGCTCACGCTGTAGGTATCTCAGTTCGGTGTAGGTCGTTCGCTCCAAG
CTGGGCTGTGTGCACGAACCCCCCGTTCAGCCCGACCGCTGCGCCTTATCCGGTAACTATCGTCTTGAGT
CCAACCCGGTAAGACACGACTTATCGCCACTGGCAGCAGCCACTGGTAACAGGATTAGCAGAGCGAGGTA
TGTAGGCGGTGCTACAGAGTTCTTGAAGTGGTGGCCTAACTACGGCTACACTAGAAGAACAGTATTTGGT
ATCTGCGCTCTGCTGAAGCCAGTTACCTTCGGAAAAAGAGTTGGTAGCTCTTGATCCGGCAAACAAACCA
CCGCTGGTAGCGGTGGTTTTTTTGTTTGCAAGCAGCAGATTACGCGCAGAAAAAAAGGATCTCAAGAAGA
TCCTTTGATCTTTTCTACGGGGTCTGACGCTCAGTGGAACGAAAACTCACGTTAAGGGATTTTGGTCATG
AGATTATCAAAAAGGATCTTCACCTAGATCCTTTTAAATTAAAAATGAAGTTTTAAATCAATCTAAAGTA
TATATGAGTAAACTTGGTCTGACAGTTACCAATGCTTAATCAGTGAGGCACCTATCTCAGCGATCTGTCT
ATTTCGTTCATCCATAGTTGCCTGACTCGGGGGGGGGGGGCGCTGAGGTCTGCCTCGTGAAGAAGGTGTT
GCTGACTCATACCAGGCCTGAATCGCCCCATCATCCAGCCAGAAAGTGAGGGAGCCACGGTTGATGAGAG
CTTTGTTGTAGGTGGACCAGTTGGTGATTTTGAACTTTTGCTTTGCCACGGAACGGTCTGCGTTGTCGGG
AAGATGCGTGATCTGATCCTTCAACTCAGCAAAAGTTCGATTTATTCAACAAAGCCGCCGTCCCGTCAAG
TCAGCGTAATGCTCTGCCAGTGTTACAACCAATTAACCAATTCTGATTAGAAAAACTCATCGAGCATCAA
ATGAAACTGCAATTTATTCATATCAGGATTATCAATACCATATTTTTGAAAAAGCCGTTTCTGTAATGAA
GGAGAAAACTCACCGAGGCAGTTCCATAGGATGGCAAGATCCTGGTATCGGTCTGCGATTCCGACTCGTC
CAACATCAATACAACCTATTAATTTCCCCTCGTCAAAAATAAGGTTATCAAGTGAGAAATCACCATGAGT
GACGACTGAATCCGGTGAGAATGGCAAAAGCTTATGCATTTCTTTCCAGACTTGTTCAACAGGCCAGCCA
TTACGCTCGTCATCAAAATCACTCGCATCAACCAAACCGTTATTCATTCGTGATTGCGCCTGAGCGAGAC
GAAATACGCGATCGCTGTTAAAAGGACAATTACAAACAGGAATCGAATGCAACCGGCGCAGGAACACTGC
CAGCGCATCAACAATATTTTCACCTGAATCAGGATATTCTTCTAATACCTGGAATGCTGTTTTCCCGGGG
ATCGCAGTGGTGAGTAACCATGCATCATCAGGAGTACGGATAAAATGCTTGATGGTCGGAAGAGGCATAA
ATTCCGTCAGCCAGTTTAGTCTGACCATCTCATCTGTAACATCATTGGCAACGCTACCTTTGCCATGTTT
CAGAAACAACTCTGGCGCATCGGGCTTCCCATACAATCGATAGATTGTCGCACCTGATTGCCCGACATTA
TCGCGAGCCCATTTATACCCATATAAATCAGCATCCATGTTGGAATTTAATCGCGGCCTCGAGCAAGACG
TTTCCCGTTGAATATGGCTCATAACACCCCTTGTATTACTGTTTATGTAAGCAGACAGTTTTATTGTTCA
TGATGATATATTTTTATCTTGTGCAATGTAACATCAGAGATTTTGAGACACAACGTGGCTTTCCCCCCCC
CCCCATTATTGAAGCATTTATCAGGGTTATTGTCTCATGAGCGGATACATATTTGAATGTATTTAGAAAA
ATAAACAAATAGGGGTTCCGCGCACATTTCCCCGAAAAGTGCCACCTGACGTCTAAGAAACCATTA
Features (pLannotate 1.2.2; 15 found; start..end, strand, type, name):
     51..86      +  CDS            rop (fragment): Rop protein, which maintains plasmids at low copy number; rop
    188..286     +  misc_feature   bom (fragment): basis of mobility region from pBR322
    372..751     +  enhancer       CMV enhancer: human cytomegalovirus immediate early enhancer
    752..955     +  promoter       CMV promoter: human cytomegalovirus (CMV) immediate early promoter
   1044..1271    +  LTR            5' LTR (truncated) (fragment): truncated 5' long terminal repeat (LTR) from human T-cell leukemia virus (HTLV) type 1
   1275..1385    +  intron         CMV intron (fragment): modified intron A from human cytomegalovirus
   1436..1504    +  CDS            Ighv1-61 (fragment): HVM05_MOUSE - Also known as Igh-VJ558. Experimental evidence at protein level: Swiss-Prot protein existence level 1. From Mus musculus (Mouse).
   1838..2854    +  CDS            IGHG1: IGHG1_HUMAN - Experimental evidence at protein level: Swiss-Prot protein existence level 1. Constant region of immunoglobulin heavy chains. Immunoglobulins, also known as antibodies, are membrane-bound or secreted glycoproteins produced by B lymphocytes. In the recognition phase of humoral immunity, the membrane-bound immunoglobulins serve as receptors which, upon binding of a specific antigen, trigger the clonal expansion and differentiation of B lymphocytes into immunoglobulins- secreting plasma cells. Secreted immunoglobulins mediate the effector phase of humoral immunity, which results in
   2909..3736    +  CDS            S (fragment): SPIKE_SARS2 - Experimental evidence at protein level: Swiss-Prot protein existence level 1. [Spike glycoprotein]: May down-regulate host tetherin (BST2) by lysosomal degradation, thereby counteracting its antiviral activity. From Severe acute respiratory syndrome coronavirus 2 (2019-nCoV) (SARS-CoV-2).
   3825..4049    +  polyA_signal   bGH poly(A) signal: bovine growth hormone polyadenylation signal
   4587..5175    -  rep_origin     ori: high-copy-number ColE1/pMB1/pBR322/pUC origin of replication
   5347..5418    -  CDS            bla(M) (fragment): β-lactamase lacking the signal sequence; bla(M); allows cytosolic expression of β-lactamase
   5430..5576    -  CDS            TRA2_ECOLX (fragment): Protein predicted: Swiss-Prot protein existence level 4. Required for transposition of transposon Tn903. From Escherichia coli.
   5717..6532    -  CDS            KanR: aminoglycoside phosphotransferase; aph(3')-Ia; confers resistance to kanamycin in bacteria or G418 (Geneticin®) in eukaryotes
   6655..6742    -  promoter       AmpR promoter (fragment): bla
