[The description below was written by a language model from this plasmid's Addgene catalogue record and pLannotate feature annotations shown in this document.]
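Description:
pVRC8400-SARS-CoV-2-RBD-SD1-L452R-E484Q-AVI is a mammalian expression plasmid of about 6.8 kb built on the pVRC8400 backbone and designed to produce a soluble fragment of the SARS-CoV-2 spike glycoprotein. In bacteria it replicates from a high-copy ColE1/pUC-type origin and is selected with kanamycin through an aph(3')-Ia (KanR) gene. The short rop, bom, β-lactamase and Tn903 transposase fragments found by annotation appear to be non-functional remnants of earlier vector construction.

The expression cassette is driven by the human cytomegalovirus immediate-early enhancer and promoter. These are followed by a truncated HTLV-1 5' LTR segment and a modified CMV intron A fragment, leader elements typically included to boost transcript processing and translation, and the cassette ends at a bovine growth hormone polyadenylation signal. The open reading frame begins with a short stretch matching a mouse immunoglobulin heavy-chain variable gene, most likely acting as a secretion leader, although the record does not say so explicitly. Human IgG1 constant-region sequence follows, corresponding to the single-chain Fc (scFc) listed as an N-terminal fusion, and then an HRV3C protease cleavage site. Downstream lies the spike fragment covering the receptor-binding domain and subdomain 1 (RBD-SD1), carrying the L452R and E484Q substitutions and ending in a C-terminal AVI tag.

This layout allows the secreted fusion to be captured through its Fc portion, the antigen to be released by HRV3C cleavage, and the AVI tag to be site-specifically biotinylated by BirA. According to the associated publication, the resulting proteins serve as molecular probes of spike subdomains from SARS-CoV-2 variants.
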