Addgene plasmid #176455: pVRC8400-SARS-CoV-2-RBD-SD1-L452R-E484Q-AVI
Purpose: Expresses SARS-CoV-2 RBD-SD1 domain containing L452R-E484Q mutations with single chain Fc, HRV3C protease cleavage site, and AVI tag
Depositing lab: Peter Kwong. Depositing organization: National Institute of Allergy and Infectious Diseases (NIAID). Publication: Molecular probes of spike ectodomain and its subdomains for SARS-CoV-2 variants, Alpha through Omicron. Teng IT, Nazzari AF, Choe M, Liu T, Oliveira de Souza M, Petrova Y, Tsybovsky Y, Wang S, Zhang B, Artamonov M, Madan B, Huang A, Lopez Acevedo SN, Pan X, Ruckwardt TJ, DeKosky BJ, Mascola JR, Misasi J, Sullivan NJ, Zhou T, Kwong PD. PLoS One. 2022 May 24;17(5):e0268767. doi: 10.1371/journal.pone.0268767. eCollection 2022. PubMed 35609088.
Backbone
  Vector backbone: pVRC8400
  Vector type: Mammalian Expression
Growth in bacteria
  Bacterial resistance: Kanamycin, 50 μg/mL
  Growth temperature: 37°C
  Growth strain: DH5alpha
  Copy number: Unknown
Gene/Insert
  Gene/Insert name: SARS-CoV-2-RBD-SD1-L452R-E484Q
  Mutation: L452R, E484Q
  Entrez Gene: S (a.k.a. GU280_gp02, spike glycoprotein)
  Tag / fusion protein: scFc (N terminal on insert); HRV3C (N terminal on insert); AVI (C terminal on insert)
Terms and licenses: Academic/Nonprofit Terms; Industry Terms: Not Available to Industry
How to cite: pVRC8400-SARS-CoV-2-RBD-SD1-L452R-E484Q-AVI was a gift from Peter Kwong (Addgene plasmid # 176455 ; http://n2t.net/addgene:176455 ; RRID:Addgene_176455)
